>Addgene plasmid #191213 | pCALNL-tdTomato-2A-mSyp::EGFP | addgene full sequence | sequence record 374319 | Addgene NGS Result
GCCACCTGGGTCGACATTGATTATTGACTAGTTATTAATAGTAATCAATTACGGGGTCATTAGTTCATAG
CCCATATATGGAGTTCCGCGTTACATAACTTACGGTAAATGGCCCGCCTGGCTGACCGCCCAACGACCCC
CGCCCATTGACGTCAATAATGACGTATGTTCCCATAGTAACGCCAATAGGGACTTTCCATTGACGTCAAT
GGGTGGAGTATTTACGGTAAACTGCCCACTTGGCAGTACATCAAGTGTATCATATGCCAAGTACGCCCCC
TATTGACGTCAATGACGGTAAATGGCCCGCCTGGCATTATGCCCAGTACATGACCTTATGGGACTTTCCT
ACTTGGCAGTACATCTACGTATTAGTCATCGCTATTACCATGGTCGAGGTGAGCCCCACGTTCTGCTTCA
CTCTCCCCATCTCCCCCCCCTCCCCACCCCCAATTTTGTATTTATTTATTTTTTAATTATTTTGTGCAGC
GATGGGGGCGGGGGGGGGGGGGGNSGCGCGCCRGGSGGGGSGGGGSGGGGSGRGGGGSGGGGSGGGGCGA
GGCGGAGAGGTGCGGCGGCAGCCAATCAGAGCGGCGCGCTCCGAAAGTTTCCTTTTATGGCGAGGCGGCG
GCGGCGGCGGCCCTATAAAAAGCGAAGCGCGCGGCGGGCGGGAGTCGCTGCGCGCTGCCTTCGCCCCGTG
CCCCGCTCCGCCGCCGCCTCGCGCCGCCCGCCCCGGCTCTGACTGACCGCGTTACTCCCACAGGTGAGCG
GGCGGGACGGCCCTTCTCCTCCGGGCTGTAATTAGCGCTTGGTTTAATGACGGCTTGTTTCTTTTCTGTG
GCTGCGTGAAAGCCTTGAGGGGCTCCGGGAGGGCCCTTTGTGCGGGGGGAGCGGCTCGGGGGGTGCGTGC
GTGTGTGTGTGCGTGGGGAGCGCCGCGTGCGGCTCCGCGCTGCCCGGCGGCTGTGAGCGCTGCGGGCGCG
GCGCGGGGCTTTGTGCGCTCCGCAGTGTGCGCGAGGGGAGCGCGGCCGGGGGCGGTGCCCCGCGGTGCGG
GGGGGGCTGCGAGGGGAACAAAGGCTGCGTGCGGGGTGTGTGCGTGGGGGGGTGAGCAGGGGGTGTGGGC
GCGTCGGTCGGGCTGCAACCCCCCCTGCACCCCCCTCCCCGAGTTGCTGAGCACGGCCCGGCTTCGGGTG
CGGGGCTCCGTACGGGGCGTGGCGCGGGGCTCGCCGTGCCGGGCGGGGGGTGGCGGCAGGTGGGGGTGCC
GGGCGGGGCGGGGCCGCCTCGGGCCGGGGAGGGCTCGGGGGAGGGGCGCGGCGGCCCCCGGAGCGCCGGC
GGCTGTCGAGGCGCGGCGAGCCGCAGCCATTGCCTTTTATGGTAATCGTGCGAGAGGGCGCAGGGACTTC
CTTTGTCCCAAATCTGTGCGGAGCCGAAATCTGGGAGGCGCCGCCGCACCCCCTCTAGCGGGCGCGGGGC
GAAGCGGTGCGGCGCCGGCAGGAAGGAAATGGGCGGGGAGGGCCTTCGTGCGTCGCCGCGCCGCCGTCCC
CTTCTCCCTCTCCAGCCTCGGGGCTGTCCGCGGGGGGACGGCTGCCTTCGGGGGGGACGGGGCAGGGCGG
GGTTCGGCTTCTGGCGTGTGACCGGCGGCTCTAGAGCCTCTGCTAACCATGTTCATGCCTTCTTCTTTTT
CCTACAGCTCCTGGGCAACGTGCTGGTTATTGTGCTGTCTCATCATTTTGGCAAAGAATTGATTAATTCG
AGCGAACGCGTATAACTTCGTATAGCATACATTATACGAAGTTATCTCGAGTCGGATTTGATCTGATCAA
GAGACAGGATGAGGATCGTTTCGCATGATTGAACAAGATGGATTGCACGCAGGTTCTCCGGCCGCTTGGG
TGGAGAGGCTATTCGGCTATGACTGGGCACAACAGACAATCGGCTGCTCTGATGCCGCCGTGTTCCGGCT
GTCAGCGCAGGGGCGCCCGGTTCTTTTTGTCAAGACCGACCTGTCCGGTGCCCTGAATGAACTGCAGGAC
GAGGCAGCGCGGCTATCGTGGCTGGCCACGACGGGCGTTCCTTGCGCAGCTGTGCTCGACGTTGTCACTG
AAGCGGGAAGGGACTGGCTGCTATTGGGCGAAGTGCCGGGGCAGGATCTCCTGTCATCTCACCTTGCTCC
TGCCGAGAAAGTATCCATCATGGCTGATGCAATGCGGCGGCTGCATACGCTTGATCCGGCTACCTGCCCA
TTCGACCACCAAGCGAAACATCGCATCGAGCGAGCACGTACTCGGATGGAAGCCGGTCTTGTCGATCAGG
ATGATCTGGACGAAGAGCATCAGGGGCTCGCGCCAGCCGAACTGTTCGCCAGGCTCAAGGCGCGCATGCC
CGACGGCGAGGATCTCGTCGTGACCCATGGCGATGCCTGCTTGCCGAATATCATGGTGGAAAATGGCCGC
TTTTCTGGATTCATCGACTGTGGCCGGCTGGGTGTGGCGGACCGCTATCAGGACATAGCGTTGGCTACCC
GTGATATTGCTGAAGAGCTTGGCGGCGAATGGGCTGACCGCTTCCTCGTGCTTTACGGTATCGCCGCTCC
CGATTCGCAGCGCATCGCCTTCTATCGCCTTCTTGACGAGTTCTTCTGAGCGGGACTCTGGGGTTCGAAA
TGACCGACCAAGCGACGCCCAACCTGCCATCACGAGATTTCGATTCCACCGCCGCCTTCTATGAAAGGTT
GGGCTTCGGAATCGTTTTCCGGGACGCCGGCTGGATGATCCTCCAGCGCGGGGATCTCATGCTGGAGTTC
TTCGCCCACCCCATCGATAACTTGTTTATTGCAGCTTATAATGGTTACAAATAAAGCAATAGCATCACAA
ATTTCACAAATAAAGCATTTTTTTCACTGCATTCTAGTTGTGGTTTGTCCAAACTCATCAATGTATCTTA
TCATGTCTGGATCAATCCGAACGCGTATAACTTCGTATAGCATACATTATACGAAGTTATCTCGAGTCGC
TCGGTACGATTTAAATTGAATTCTGCAGTCGACGGTACCGCGGGCCCGGGGCCACCATGGTGAGCAAGGG
CGAGGAGGTCATCAAAGAGTTCATGCGCTTCAAGGTGCGCATGGAGGGCTCCATGAACGGCCACGAGTTC
GAGATCGAGGGCGAGGGCGAGGGCCGCCCCTACGAGGGCACCCAGACCGCCAAGCTGAAGGTGACCAAGG
GCGGCCCCCTGCCCTTCGCCTGGGACATCCTGTCCCCCCAGTTCATGTACGGCTCCAAGGCGTACGTGAA
GCACCCCGCCGACATCCCCGATTACAAGAAGCTGTCCTTCCCCGAGGGCTTCAAGTGGGAGCGCGTGATG
AACTTCGAGGACGGCGGTCTGGTGACCGTGACCCAGGACTCCTCCCTGCAGGACGGCACGCTGATCTACA
AGGTGAAGATGCGCGGCACCAACTTCCCCCCCGACGGCCCCGTAATGCAGAAGAAGACCATGGGCTGGGA
GGCCTCCACCGAGCGCCTGTACCCCCGCGACGGCGTGCTGAAGGGCGAGATCCACCAGGCCCTGAAGCTG
AAGGACGGCGGCCACTACCTGGTGGAGTTCAAGACCATCTACATGGCCAAGAAGCCCGTGCAACTGCCCG
GCTACTACTACGTGGACACCAAGCTGGACATCACCTCCCACAACGAGGACTACACCATCGTGGAACAGTA
CGAGCGCTCCGAGGGCCGCCACCACCTGTTCCTGGGGCATGGTACCGGCAGCACCGGCAGCGGCAGCTCC
GGCACCGCCTCCTCCGAGGACAACAACATGGCCGTGATTAAGGAGTTTATGAGGTTTAAAGTCAGGATGG
AGGGCAGCATGAACGGGCACGAGTTTGAGATTGAAGGAGAGGGGGAAGGGAGGCCCTATGAGGGCACCCA
GACAGCAAAGCTGAAAGTGACAAAGGGCGGCCCTCTGCCATTCGCATGGGACATCCTGTCTCCTCAGTTT
ATGTATGGAAGTAAAGCCTACGTGAAACACCCTGCTGACATTCCAGATTACAAGAAACTGAGCTTCCCAG
AGGGGTTTAAGTGGGAAAGAGTGATGAACTTCGAAGACGGGGGCCTGGTGACTGTCACCCAGGACAGCTC
TCTGCAGGACGGCACTCTGATCTATAAGGTGAAAATGCGCGGCACCAATTTTCCCCCTGATGGCCCAGTC
ATGCAGAAGAAGACAATGGGCTGGGAGGCTTCAACAGAAAGGCTGTACCCCAGAGACGGCGTGCTGAAGG
GAGAGATCCACCAGGCACTGAAGCTGAAAGATGGAGGGCATTATCTGGTCGAATTCAAAACCATCTACAT
GGCCAAGAAACCCGTGCAGCTGCCTGGCTACTATTACGTCGACACAAAGCTGGATATTACTAGCCATAAC
GAAGACTACACCATTGTGGAGCAGTATGAGCGGAGCGAGGGGAGGCACCATCTGTTTCTGTACGGCATGG
ACGAGCTGTACAAGACTAGTGAGGGCAGAGGAAGTCTTCTGACATGCGGAGACGTGGAAGAGAATCCCGG
CCCTGCCCCAGGCTCATCTAGAATGGACGTGGTGAATCAGCTGGTGGCTGGGGGTCAGTTCCGGGTGGTC
AAGGAGCCCCTTGGCTTCGTGAAGGTGCTGCAGTGGGTCTTTGCCATCTTCGCCTTTGCTACGTGCGGCA
GCTACACCGGAGAGCTTCGGCTGAGCGTGGAGTGTGCCAACAAGACGGAGAGTGCCCTCAACATCGAAGT
CGAATTTGAGTACCCATTCAGGCTGCACCAAGTGTACTTTGATGCACCCTCCTGCGTTAAAGGGGGCACT
ACCAAGATCTTCCTAGTTGGTGACTACTCCTCCTCGGCTGAATTCTTTGTCACCGTGGCTGTGTTTGCCT
TCCTCTACTCCATGGGGGCCCTGGCCACCTACATCTTCCTGCAGAACAAGTACCGAGAGAACAACAAAGG
GCCAATGATGGACTTCCTGGCCACAGCAGTGTTCGCTTTCATGTGGCTAGTTAGCTCATCCGCCTGGGCC
AAAGGCCTGTCCGATGTGAAGATGGCCACTGACCCAGAGAACATTATCAAGGAGATGCCTATGTGCCGCC
AGACAGGAAACACATGCAAGGAACTGAGGGACCCTGTGACTTCAGGACTCAACACCTCGGTGGTGTTTGG
CTTCCTGAACCTGGTGCTCTGGGTTGGCAACCTATGGTTCGTGTTCAAGGAGACAGGCTGGGCCGCCCCA
TTCATGCGCGCACCTCCAGGCGCCCCAGAAAAGCAACCAGCTCCTGGCGATGCCTACGGCGATGCGGGCT
ATGGGCAGGGCCCCGGAGGCTATGGGCCCCAGGACTCCTACGGGCCTCAGGGTGGTTATCAACCCGATTA
CGGGCAGCCAGCCAGCGGCGGTGGCGGTGGCTACGGGCCTCAGGGCGACTATGGGCAGCAAGGCTACGGC
CAACAGGGTGCGCCCACCTCCTTCTCCAATCAGATGTCGCGAATGGTGAGCAAGGGCGAGGAGCTGTTCA
CCGGGGTGGTGCCCATCCTGGTCGAGCTGGACGGCGACGTAAACGGCCACAAGTTCAGCGTGTCCGGCGA
GGGCGAGGGCGATGCCACCTACGGCAAGCTGACCCTGAAGTTCATCTGCACCACCGGCAAGCTGCCCGTG
CCCTGGCCCACCCTCGTGACCACCCTGACCTACGGCGTGCAGTGCTTCAGCCGCTACCCCGACCACATGA
AGCAGCACGACTTCTTCAAGTCCGCCATGCCCGAAGGCTACGTCCAGGAGCGCACCATCTTCTTCAAGGA
CGACGGCAACTACAAGACCCGCGCCGAGGTGAAGTTCGAGGGCGACACCCTGGTGAACCGCATCGAGCTG
AAGGGCATCGACTTCAAGGAGGACGGCAACATCCTGGGGCACAAGCTGGAGTACAACTACAACAGCCACA
ACGTCTATATCATGGCCGACAAGCAGAAGAACGGCATCAAGGTGAACTTCAAGATCCGCCACAACATCGA
GGACGGCAGCGTGCAGCTCGCCGACCACTACCAGCAGAACACCCCCATCGGCGACGGCCCCGTGCTGCTG
CCCGACAACCACTACCTGAGCACCCAGTCCGCCCTGAGCAAAGACCCCAACGAGAAGCGCGATCACATGG
TCCTGCTGGAGTTCGTGACCGCCGCCGGGATCACTCTCGGCATGGACGAGCTGTACAAGTAATCTAGAGG
CGCGCCAAATAGCGGCCGCACTCCTCAGGTGCAGGCTGCCTATCAGAAGGTGGTGGCTGGTGTGGCCAAT
GCCCTGGCTCACAAATACCACTGAGATCTTTTTCCCTCTGCCAAAAATTATGGGGACATCATGAAGCCCC
TTGAGCATCTGACTTCTGGCTAATAAAGGAAATTTATTTTCATTGCAATAGTGTGTTGGAATTTTTTGTG
TCTCTCACTCGGAAGGACATATGGGAGGGCAAATCATTTAAAACATCAGAATGAGTATTTGGTTTAGAGT
TTGGCAACATATGCCCATATGCTGGCTGCCATGAACAAAGGTTGGCTATAAAGAGGTCATCAGTATATGA
AACAGCCCCCTGCTGTCCATTCCTTATTCCATAGAAAAGCCTTGACTTGAGGTTAGATTTTTTTTATATT
TTGTTTTGTGTTATTTTTTTCTTTAACATCCCTAAAATTTTCCTTACATGTTTTACTAGCCAGATTTTTC
CTCCTCTCCTGACTACTCCCAGTCATAGCTGTCCCTCTTCTCTTATGGAGATCCCTCGACCTGCAGCCCA
AGCTTGGCGTAATCATGGTCATAGCTGTTTCCTGTGTGAAATTGTTATCCGCTCACAATTCCACACAACA
TACGAGCCGGAAGCATAAAGTGTAAAGCCTGGGGTGCCTAATGAGTGAGCTAACTCACATTAATTGCGTT
GCGCTCACTGCCCGCTTTCCAGTCGGGAAACCTGTCGTGCCAGCGGATCCGCATCTCAATTAGTCAGCAA
CCATAGTCCCGCCCCTAACTCCGCCCAGTTCCGCCCATTCTCCGCCCCATGGCTGACTAATTTTTTTTAT
TTATGCAGAGGCCGAGGCCGCCTCGGCCTCTGAGCTATTCCAGAAGTAGTGAGGAGGCTTTTTTGGAGGC
CTAGGCTTTTGCAAAAAGCTAACTTGTTTATTGCAGCTTATAATGGTTACAAATAAAGCAATAGCATCAC
AAATTTCACAAATAAAGCATTTTTTTCACTGCATTCTAGTTGTGGTTTGTCCAAACTCATCAATGTATCT
TATCATGTCTGGATCCGCTGCATTAATGAATCGGCCAACGCGCGGGGAGAGGCGGTTTGCGTATTGGGCG
CTCTTCCGCTTCCTCGCTCACTGACTCGCTGCGCTCGGTCGTTCGGCTGCGGCGAGCGGTATCAGCTCAC
TCAAAGGCGGTAATACGGTTATCCACAGAATCAGGGGATAACGCAGGAAAGAACATGTGAGCAAAAGGCC
AGCAAAAGGCCAGGAACCGTAAAAAGGCCGCGTTGCTGGCGTTTTTCCATAGGCTCCGCCCCCCTGACGA
GCATCACAAAAATCGACGCTCAAGTCAGAGGTGGCGAAACCCGACAGGACTATAAAGATACCAGGCGTTT
CCCCCTGGAAGCTCCCTCGTGCGCTCTCCTGTTCCGACCCTGCCGCTTACCGGATACCTGTCCGCCTTTC
TCCCTTCGGGAAGCGTGGCGCTTTCTCATAGCTCACGCTGTAGGTATCTCAGTTCGGTGTAGGTCGTTCG
CTCCAAGCTGGGCTGTGTGCACGAACCCCCCGTTCAGCCCGACCGCTGCGCCTTATCCGGTAACTATCGT
CTTGAGTCCAACCCGGTAAGACACGACTTATCGCCACTGGCAGCAGCCACTGGTAACAGGATTAGCAGAG
CGAGGTATGTAGGCGGTGCTACAGAGTTCTTGAAGTGGTGGCCTAACTACGGCTACACTAGAAGAACAGT
ATTTGGTATCTGCGCTCTGCTGAAGCCAGTTACCTTCGGAAAAAGAGTTGGTAGCTCTTGATCCGGCAAA
CAAACCACCGCTGGTAGCGGTGGTTTTTTTGTTTGCAAGCAGCAGATTACGCGCAGAAAAAAAGGATCTC
AAGAAGATCCTTTGATCTTTTCTACGGGGTCTGACGCTCAGTGGAACGAAAACTCACGTTAAGGGATTTT
GGTCATGAGATTATCAAAAAGGATCTTCACCTAGATCCTTTTAAATTAAAAATGAAGTTTTAAATCAATC
TAAAGTATATATGAGTAAACTTGGTCTGACAGTTACCAATGCTTAATCAGTGAGGCACCTATCTCAGCGA
TCTGTCTATTTCGTTCATCCATAGTTGCCTGACTCCCCGTCGTGTAGATAACTACGATACGGGAGGGCTT
ACCATCTGGCCCCAGTGCTGCAATGATACCGCGAGACCCACGCTCACCGGCTCCAGATTTATCAGCAATA
AACCAGCCAGCCGGAAGGGCCGAGCGCAGAAGTGGTCCTGCAACTTTATCCGCCTCCATCCAGTCTATTA
ATTGTTGCCGGGAAGCTAGAGTAAGTAGTTCGCCAGTTAATAGTTTGCGCAACGTTGTTGCCATTGCTAC
AGGCATCGTGGTGTCACGCTCGTCGTTTGGTATGGCTTCATTCAGCTCCGGTTCCCAACGATCAAGGCGA
GTTACATGATCCCCCATGTTGTGCAAAAAAGCGGTTAGCTCCTTCGGTCCTCCGATCGTTGTCAGAAGTA
AGTTGGCCGCAGTGTTATCACTCATGGTTATGGCAGCACTGCATAATTCTCTTACTGTCATGCCATCCGT
AAGATGCTTTTCTGTGACTGGTGAGTACTCAACCAAGTCATTCTGAGAATAGTGTATGCGGCGACCGAGT
TGCTCTTGCCCGGCGTCAATACGGGATAATACCGCGCCACATAGCAGAACTTTAAAAGTGCTCATCATTG
GAAAACGTTCTTCGGGGCGAAAACTCTCAAGGATCTTACCGCTGTTGAGATCCAGTTCGATGTAACCCAC
TCGTGCACCCAACTGATCTTCAGCATCTTTTACTTTCACCAGCGTTTCTGGGTGAGCAAAAACAGGAAGG
CAAAATGCCGCAAAAAAGGGAATAAGGGCGACACGGAAATGTTGAATACTCATACTCTTCCTTTTTCAAT
ATTATTGAAGCATTTATCAGGGTTATTGTCTCATGAGCGGATACATATTTGAATGTATTTAGAAAAATAA
ACAAATAGGGGTTCCGCGCACATTTCCCCGAAAAGT
Features (pLannotate 1.2.2; 25 found; start..end, strand, type, name):
     13..392     +  enhancer       CMV enhancer: human cytomegalovirus immediate early enhancer
    394..670     +  promoter       chicken β-actin promoter: No description available
    671..1687    +  intron         chimeric intron: chimera between introns from chicken β-actin and rabbit β-globin
   1762..1795    +  protein_bind   loxP: Cre-mediated recombination occurs in the 8-bp core sequence (GCATACAT). Cre recombinase
   1845..2636    +  CDS            neo: KKA2_KLEPN - Also known as kan, nptII. Experimental evidence at protein level: Swiss-Prot protein existence level 1. Resistance to kanamycin, neomycin, paromomycin, ribostamycin, butirosin and gentamicin B. From Klebsiella pneumoniae.
   2660..2812    +  CDS            ble (fragment): BLE_KLEPN - Experimental evidence at protein level: Swiss-Prot protein existence level 1. Binding protein with a strong affinity to the bleomycin family of antibiotics. Binds to CL990; an antimitotic-antibiotic compound. From Klebsiella pneumoniae.
   2819..2953    +  polyA_signal   SV40 poly(A) signal: SV40 polyadenylation signal
   2967..3000    +  protein_bind   loxP: Cre-mediated recombination occurs in the 8-bp core sequence (GCATACAT). Cre recombinase
   3028..3060    +  misc_feature   MCS (fragment): multiple cloning site
   3067..4494    +  CDS            tdTomato: tdTomato is a basic (constitutively fluorescent) orange fluorescent protein published in 2004, derived from Discosoma sp.. It is reported to be a somewhat slowly-maturing tandem dimer with low acid sensitivity.
   4573..5496    +  CDS            Syp: SYPH_RAT - Experimental evidence at protein level: Swiss-Prot protein existence level 1. Possibly involved in structural functions as organizing other membrane components or in targeting the vesicles to the plasma membrane. Involved in the regulation of short-term and long-term synaptic plasticity (By similarity). From Rattus norvegicus (Rat).
   5503..6222    +  CDS            EGFP: the original enhanced GFP (Yang et al., 1996) mammalian codon-optimized
   6250..6321    +  CDS            HBB (fragment): HBB_PONPY - Experimental evidence at transcript level: Swiss-Prot protein existence level 2. Involved in oxygen transport from the lung to the various peripheral tissues. From Pongo pygmaeus (Bornean orangutan).
   6392..6447    +  polyA_signal   β-globin poly(A) signal: rabbit β-globin polyadenylation signal (Gil and Proudfoot, 1987)
   6832..6848    -  protein_bind   lac operator: The lac repressor binds to the lac operator to inhibit transcription in E. coli. This inhibition can be relieved by adding lactose or isopropyl-β-D-thiogalactopyranoside (IPTG). lac repressor encoded by lacI
   6856..6886    -  promoter       lac promoter: promoter for the E. coli lac operon
   6901..6922    -  protein_bind   CAP binding site: CAP binding activates transcription in the presence of cAMP. E. coli catabolite activator protein
   6935..6974    -  CDS            lacI (fragment): lac repressor; lacI; The lac repressor binds to the lac operator to inhibit transcription in E. coli. This inhibition can be relieved by adding lactose or isopropyl-β-D-thiogalactopyranoside (IPTG).
   6981..7003    +  promoter       SV40 promoter (fragment): SV40 enhancer and early promoter
   7007..7141    +  rep_origin     SV40 ori: SV40 origin of replication
   7161..7295    +  polyA_signal   SV40 poly(A) signal: SV40 polyadenylation signal
   7297..7351    -  CDS            lacI (fragment): lac repressor; lacI; The lac repressor binds to the lac operator to inhibit transcription in E. coli. This inhibition can be relieved by adding lactose or isopropyl-β-D-thiogalactopyranoside (IPTG).
   7534..8122    -  rep_origin     ori: high-copy-number ColE1/pMB1/pBR322/pUC origin of replication
   8293..9153    -  CDS            AmpR: β-lactamase; bla; confers resistance to ampicillin, carbenicillin, and related antibiotics
   9154..9258    -  promoter       AmpR promoter: bla
