[The description below was written by a language model from this plasmid's Addgene catalogue record and pLannotate feature annotations shown in this document.]
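Description:
pCALNL-tdTomato-2A-mSyp::EGFP is a Cre-dependent mammalian expression plasmid built on the pCALNL backbone, a pCAGEN-type vector. It is propagated in E. coli as a high-copy plasmid through a ColE1/pUC-type origin and selected with ampicillin (AmpR under its own bla promoter). The backbone also carries remnants of lac regulatory sequence and an SV40 origin of replication with an adjacent SV40 poly(A) signal. The catalogue lists a total size of 9288 bp, while the annotated sequencing record is 9276 nt, a small discrepancy.

Expression is driven by the CAG arrangement: CMV immediate-early enhancer, chicken β-actin promoter and a chimeric β-actin/β-globin intron. Directly downstream sits a "lox-stop-lox" cassette in which two loxP sites in the same orientation flank a neomycin resistance coding sequence, a ble fragment and an SV40 polyadenylation signal. In the absence of Cre, transcripts terminate within this cassette and the downstream payload is not produced. Cre recombination excises the floxed segment and places the promoter next to the insert, which was cloned between XmaI and NotI sites. The insert encodes tdTomato, a T2A self-cleaving peptide (named in the record, though not separately annotated in the gap between the two coding sequences) and mouse Synaptophysin fused at its C terminus to EGFP, followed by a rabbit β-globin poly(A) signal. The annotation tool matched the Syp sequence to the rat protein, but the record identifies it as mouse.

In Cre-expressing cells, one transcript therefore yields red cytoplasmic fill and a green synaptic vesicle marker. According to the associated publication title, this supports sparse postnatal labelling and quantification of synapses of superficial cortical cells in the mouse neocortex.
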