Addgene plasmid #191213: pCALNL-tdTomato-2A-mSyp::EGFP
Purpose: Expresses tdTomato protein and mouse Synaptophysin protein fused with EGFP in Cre expressing mammalian cells.
Depositing lab: Theofanis Karayannis. Depositing organization: University of Zurich. Publication: Sparse postnatal labeling and quantification of superficial cortical cell synapses in the mouse neocortex. Gesuita L, Argunsah AO, Karayannis T. STAR Protoc. 2022 Nov 11;3(4):101837. doi: 10.1016/j.xpro.2022.101837. eCollection 2022 Dec 16. PubMed 36386881.
Backbone
  Vector backbone: pCALNL
  Backbone manufacturer: Connie Cepko (Addgene plasmid # 13769)
  Backbone size w/o insert (bp): 6107
  Total vector size (bp): 9288
  Vector type: Mammalian Expression ; pCAGEN
Growth in bacteria
  Bacterial resistance: Ampicillin, 100 μg/mL
  Growth temperature: 37°C
  Growth strain: DH5alpha
  Copy number: High Copy
Gene/Insert
  Gene/Insert name: tdTomato-T2A-mSyp::EGFP (alt names: tdTomato; mouse Synaptophysin; enhanced green fluorescent protein)
  Species: M. musculus (mouse)
  Insert size (bp): 3181
  GenBank ID: NM_009305.2
  Entrez Gene: Syp (a.k.a. A230093K24Rik, Syn, p38)
  Tag / fusion protein: mSyp::EGFP (C terminal on insert)
  Cloning method: Restriction Enzyme; 5′ cloning site XmaI (not destroyed); 3′ cloning site NotI (not destroyed)
  Sequencing primers: 5′ aaggcctgtccgatgtgaag; 3′ ttcaggaagccaaacaccac
Terms and licenses: Academic/Nonprofit Terms; Industry Terms: Not Available to Industry
Depositor comments: Suggested primers to sequence the insert: 5' ccttcttgacgagttcttctg 3' 5' acgtctccgcatgtcagaag 3' 5' aaggcctgtccgatgtgaag 3' 5' ttcaggaagccaaacaccac 3' 5' GCTTGCCGTAGGTGGCATC 3' 5' CAGGAAACAGCTATGAC 3'
How to cite: pCALNL-tdTomato-2A-mSyp::EGFP was a gift from Theofanis Karayannis (Addgene plasmid # 191213 ; http://n2t.net/addgene:191213 ; RRID:Addgene_191213)
